>Addgene plasmid #149051 | pGBW-m4046389 | addgene full sequence | sequence record 297893 | Ginkgo NGS Result
GCGGCCGCTTGCTATATTGAAGTACGGATTAGAAGCCGCCGAGCGGGCGACAGCCCTCCGACGGAAGACT
CTCCTCCGTGCGTCCTCGTCTTCACCGGTCGCGTTCCTGAAACGCAGATGTGCCTCGCGCCGCACTGCTC
CGAACAATAAAGATTCTACAATACTAGCTTTTATGGTTATGAAGAGGAAAAATTGGCAGTAACCTGGCCC
CACAAACCTTCAAATTAACGAATCAAATTAACAACCATAGGATGATAATGCGATTAGTTTTTTAGCCTTA
TTTCTGGGGTAATTAATCAGCGAAGCGATGATTTTTGATCTATTAACAGATATATAAATGGAAAAGCTGC
ATAACCACTTTAACTAATACTTTCAACATTTTCAGTTTGTATTACTTCTTATTCAAATGTCATAAAAGTA
TCAACAAAAAATTGTTAATATACCTCTATACTTTAACGTCAAGGAGAAAAAACTATAATGTCCTCTCAAG
CCTGGCAGCCTGGTGTGGCTATGCCCAATTTGTATAAGATGCAAAGAATGCTTCTGGAGAAATGCGATTT
GCAAAACTACGGAGACAGCGCTACATTACCAAAGGGTATTATGATGAACGTAGCAAAGTACACCCAATTG
TGTCAATACTTAAATACGTTGACTTTGGCTGTTCCGTATAACATGCGTGTCATACACTTTGGGGCCGGTT
CAGACAAAGGCGTCGCTCCAGGTACCGCAGTTCTAAGGCAATGGCTCCCAACTGGTACTCTATTGGTTGA
TTCTGATCTGAACGACTTCGTCAGTGATGCTGACTCCACTTTAATCGGTGATTGTGCTACCGTTCATACG
GCGAACAAGTGGGACTTGATTATTTCGGATATGTACGACCCAAAGACCAAAAATGTTACAAAGGAAAATG
ATTCTAAAGAAGGTTTCTTTACTTATATCTGTGGTTTCATCCAGCAAAAGCTTGCCTTGGGCGGTTCTGT
GGCTATTAAGATCACTGAACACTCCTGGAACGCCGACTTATACAAATTGATGGGTCATTTCGCTTGGTGG
ACCGCGTTTGTTACCAACGTTAACGCTAGTTCTTCGGAAGCCTTTCTCATCGGTTGTAATTATTTAGGAA
AGCCACGCGAACAAATTGATGGTTACGTCATGCACGCTAACTACATTTTCTGGAGAAATACTAACCCTAT
ACAATTGTCAAGCTATAGTTTATTCGACATGTCAAAGTTTCCATTGAAGTTGAGAGGTACAGCTGTCATG
TCCTTGAAGGAAGGGCAGATCAACGATATGATCTTATCTTTGCTGTCTAAAGGTAGACTCATTATTAGAG
AAAATAATCGGGTTGTTATCTCTTCTGATGTGCTAGTCAACAACCTCGTGCCGAGAGGTTCTAAAATCGA
GGAAGGTAAGCTAGTCATTTGGATAAATGGAGATAAGGGTTACAACGGTTTGGCAGAAGTAGGCAAGAAA
TTTGAAAAGGACACAGGTATCAAGGTGACGGTTGAACATCCAGACAAGTTAGAAGAAAAATTCCCTCAAG
TTGCTGCTACTGGTGATGGTCCCGACATTATTTTCTGGGCCCACGATCGTTTTGGTGGATATGCTCAGTC
AGGTTTGCTGGCTGAGATCACCCCAGACAAGGCCTTCCAAGATAAATTGTACCCATTCACTTGGGATGCT
GTCAGATACAACGGTAAGCTTATAGCATATCCAATTGCTGTTGAAGCCTTATCGTTGATCTACAATAAGG
ACTTGTTACCTAACCCACCAAAGACATGGGAAGAAATTCCAGCTTTGGATAAAGAGCTAAAGGCCAAGGG
AAAAAGCGCTTTGATGTTTAACTTACAAGAACCTTATTTCACCTGGCCATTAATCGCTGCTGACGGTGGT
TACGCATTTAAATACGAAAACGGTAAGTATGACATTAAGGATGTCGGCGTTGATAATGCTGGTGCAAAGG
CTGGTTTGACCTTCTTGGTTGATTTAATAAAGAATAAACACATGAACGCTGACACTGACTACTCTATCGC
CGAAGCCGCTTTCAACAAGGGTGAAACTGCTATGACCATAAATGGTCCATGGGCCTGGAGTAACATTGAT
ACTTCTAAAGTAAACTATGGTGTCACTGTTTTGCCTACATTCAAAGGCCAACCATCCAAGCCCTTTGTCG
GTGTTCTATCCGCTGGCATCAATGCTGCTTCTCCAAACAAGGAGCTAGCTAAAGAATTTTTGGAAAATTA
CTTGTTAACTGACGAAGGTTTGGAGGCCGTTAACAAGGACAAGCCATTGGGTGCTGTCGCTTTGAAATCT
TACGAAGAAGAATTGGCTAAGGATCCCAGAATTGCCGCTACCATGGAGAACGCCCAAAAGGGTGAAATTA
TGCCAAACATCCCACAAATGTCAGCCTTCTGGTACGCAGTTAGGACTGCCGTGATTAATGCTGCTTCCGG
TAGACAAACCGTCGACGAAGCATTAAAAGATGCTCAAACGTAAACAGGCCCCTTTTCCTTTGTCGATATC
ATGTAATTAGTTATGTCACGCTTACATTCACGCCCTCCTCCCACATCCGCTCTAACCGAAAAGGAAGGAG
TTAGACAACCTGAAGTCTAGGTCCCTATTTATTTTTTTTAATAGTTATGTTAGTATTAAGAACGTTATTT
ATATTTCAAATTTTTCTTTTTTTTCTGTACAAAGCGGCCGCCGAACCACTAGTGCACTGCAGTACACGGT
TTCCTTGAAATTTTTTTGATTCGGTAATCTCCGAACAGAAGGAAGAACGAAGGAAGGAGCACAGACTTAG
ATTGGTATATATACGCATATGTAGTGTTGAAGAAACATGAAATTGCCCAGTATTCTTAACCCAACTGCAC
AGAACAAAAACGTGCAGGAAACGAAGATAAATCATGTCGAAAGCTACATATAAGGAACGTGCTGCTACTC
ATCCTAGTCCTGTTGCTGCCAAGCTATTTAATATCATGCACGAAAAGCAAACAAACTTGTGTGCTTCATT
GGATGTTCGTACCACCAAGGAATTACTGGAGTTAGTTGAAGCATTAGGTCCCAAAATTTGTTTACTAAAA
ACACATGTGGATATCTTGACTGATTTTTCCATGGAGGGCACAGTTAAGCCGCTAAAGGCATTATCCGCCA
AGTACAATTTTTTACTCTTCGAGGACAGAAAATTTGCTGACATTGGTAATACAGTCAAATTGCAGTACTC
TGCGGGTGTATACAGAATAGCAGAATGGGCAGACATTACGAATGCACACGGTGTGGTGGGCCCAGGTATT
GTTAGCGGTTTGAAGCAGGCGGCAGAAGAAGTAACAAAGGAACCTAGAGGCCTTTTGATGTTAGCAGAAT
TGTCATGCAAGGGCTCCCTATCTACTGGAGAATATACTAAGGGTACTGTTGACATTGCGAAGAGCGACAA
AGATTTTGTTATCGGCTTTATTGCTCAAAGAGACATGGGTGGAAGAGATGAAGGTTACGATTGGTTGATT
ATGACACCCGGTGTGGGTTTAGATGACAAGGGAGATGCATTGGGTCAACAGTATAGAACCGTGGATGATG
TGGTTTCTACAGGATCTGACATTATTATTGTTGGAAGAGGACTATTTGCAAAGGGAAGGGATGCTAAGGT
AGAGGGTGAACGTTACAGAAAAGCAGGCTGGGAAGCATATTTGAGAAGATGCGGCCAGCAAAACTAAAAA
ACTGTATTATAAGTAAATGCATGTATACTAAACTCACAAATTAGAGCTTCAATTTAATTATATCAGTTAT
TACCCGAGTAACGAAGCATCTGTGCTTCATTTTGTAGAACAAAAATGCAACGCGAGAGCGCTAATTTTTC
AAACAAAGAATCTGAGCTGCATTTTTACAGAACAGAAATGCAACGCGAAAGCGCTATTTTACCAACGAAG
AATCTGTGCTTCATTTTTGTAAAACAAAAATGCAACGCGAGAGCGCTAATTTTTCAAACAAAGAATCTGA
GCTGCATTTTTACAGAACAGAAATGCAACGCGAGAGCGCTATTTTACCAACAAAGAATCTATACTTCTTT
TTTGTTCTACAAAAATGCATCCCGAGAGCGCTATTTTTCTAACAAAGCATCTTAGATTACTTTTTTTCTC
CTTTGTGCGCTCTATAATGCAGTCTCTTGATAACTTTTTGCACTGTAGGTCCGTTAAGGTTAGAAGAAGG
CTACTTTGGTGTCTATTTTCTCTTCCATAAAAAAAGCCTGACTCCACTTCCCGCGTTTACTGATTACTAG
CGAAGCTGCGGGTGCATTTTTTCAAGATAAAGGCATCCCCGATTATATTCTATACCGATGTGGATTGCGC
ATACTTTGTGAACAGAAAGTGATAGCGTTGATGATTCTTCATTGGTCAGAAAATTATGAACGGTTTCTTC
TATTTTGTCTCTATATACTACGTATAGGAAATGTTTACATTTTCGTATTGTTTTCGATTCACTCTATGAA
TAGTTCTTACTACAATTTTTTTGTCTAAAGAGTAATACTAGAGATAAACATAAAAAATGTAGAGGTCGAG
TTTAGATGCAAGTTCAAGGAGCGAAAGGTGGATGGGTAGGTTATATAGGGATATAGCACAGAGATATATA
GCAAAGAGATACTTTTGAGCAATGTTTGTGGAAGCGGTATTCGCAATATTTTAGTAGCTCGTTACAGTCC
GGTGCGTTTTTGGTTTTTTGAAAGTGCGTCATCAGAGCGCTTTTGGTTTTCAAAAGCGCTCTGAAGTTCC
TATACTTTCTAGCTAGAGAATAGGAACTTCCCGAGCGGCCGCGTGTTACAAGCTTGACTCCAGCGTAACT
GGACTGCAATCAACTCACTGGCTCACCTTCACGGGTGGGCCTTTCTTCGGTAGAAAATCAAAGGATCTTC
TTGAGATCCTTTTTTTCTGCGCGTAATCTGCTGCTTGCAAACAAAAAAACCACCGCTACCAGCGGTGGTT
TGTTTGCCGGATCAAGAGCTACCAACTCTTTTTCCGAGGTAACTGGCTTCAGCAGAGCGCAGATACCAAA
TACTGTTCTTCTAGTGTAGCCGTAGTTAGGCCACCACTTCAAGAACTCTGTAGCACCGCCTACATACCTC
GCTCTGCTAATCCTGTTACCAGTGGCTGCTGCCAGTGGCGATAAGTCGTGTCTTACCGGGTTGGACTCAA
GACGATAGTTACCGGATAAGGCGCAGCGGTCGGGCTGAACGGGGGGTTCGTGCACACAGCCCAGCTTGGA
GCGAACGACCTACACCGAACTGAGATACCTACAGCGTGAGCTATGAGAAAGCGCCACGCTTCCCGAAGGG
AGAAAGGCGGACAGGTATCCGGTAAGCGGCAGGGTCGGAACAGGAGAGCGCACGAGGGAGCTTCCAGGGG
TAAACGCCTGGTATCTTTATAGTCCTGTCGGGTTTCGCCACCTCTGACTTGAGCATCGATTTTTGTGATG
CTCGTCAGGGGGGCGGAGCCTATGGAAAAACGCCAGCAACGCAGAAAGGCCCACCCGAAGGTGAGCCAGG
TGATTACATTTGGGCCCTCATCAGAGGTTTTCACCGTCATCACCGAAACGCGCGAGGCAGCTGCGGTAAA
GCTCATCAGCGTGGTCGTGAAGCGATTCACAGATGTCTGCCTGTTCATCCGCGTCCAGCTCGTTGAGTTT
CTCCAGAAGCGTTAATGTCTGGCTTCTGATAAAGCGGGCCATGTTAAGGGCGGTTTTTTCCTGTTTGGTC
ACTTACCAATGCTTAATCAGTGAGGCACCTATCTCAGCGATCTGTCTATTTCGTTCATCCATAGTTGCCT
GACTCCCCGTCGTGTAGATAACTACGATGCGGGAGGGCTTACCATCTGGCCCCAGTGCTGCAATGATACC
GCGAGACCCACGCTCACCGGCTCCAGATTTATCAGCAATAAACCAGCCAGCCGGGAGGGCCGAGCGCAGA
AGTGATCCTGCAACTTTATCCGCCTCCATCCAGTCTATTAATTGTTGCCGGGAAGCTAGAGTAAGTAGTT
CGCCAGTTAATAGTTTGCGCAACGTTGTTGCCATTGCTACAGGCATCGTGGTGTCACGCTCGTCGTTTGG
TATGGCTTCATTCAGCTCCGGTTCCCAACGATCAAGGCGAGTTACATGATCCCCCATGTTGTGCAAAAAA
GCGGTTAGCTCCTTCGGTCCTCCGATCGTTGCCAGAAGTAAGTTGGCCGCAGTGTTATCACTCATGGTTA
TGGCAGCACTGCATAATTCTCTTACTGTCATGCCATCCGTGAGATGCTTTTCTGTGACTGGTGAGTACTC
AACCAAGTCATTCTGAGAATAGTGTATGCGGCGACCGAGTTGCTCTTGCCCGGCGTCAATACGGGATAAT
ACCGCGCCACATAGCAGAACTTTAAAAGTGCTCATCATTGGAAAACGTTCTTCGGGGCGTAAACTCTCAA
GGATCTTACCGCTGTTGAGATCCAGTTCGATGTAACCCACTCGTGCACCCAACTGATCTTCAGCATCTTT
TACTTTCACCAGCGTTTCTGGGTGAGCAAAAACAGGAAGGCAAAATGCCGCAAAAAAGGGAATAAGGGCG
ACACGGAAATGTTGAATACTCATTTTAGCTTCCTTAGCTCCTGAAAATCTCGATAACTCAAAAAATACGC
CCGGTAGTGATCTTATTTCATTATGGTGAAAGTTGGAACCTCTTACGTGCCGATCAAGTCAAAAGCCTCC
GGTCGGAGGCTTTTGACTTTCTGCTATGGAGGTCAGGTATGATTTAAATGGTCAGTTAGA
Features (pLannotate 1.2.2; 14 found; start..end, strand, type, name):
     25..466     +  promoter       GAL1 promoter: S. cerevisiae GAL1; inducible promoter, regulated by Gal4
    478..1371    +  CDS            rep (fragment): R1AB_CVPFS - Protein inferred from homology: Swiss-Prot protein existence level 3. NendoU is a Mn(2+)-dependent, uridylate-specific enzyme, which leaves 2'-3'-cyclic phosphates 5' to the cleaved bond. From Porcine transmissible gastroenteritis coronavirus (strain FS772/70) (TGEV).
   1390..2490    +  CDS            malE (fragment): MALE_ECO57 - Experimental evidence at protein level: Swiss-Prot protein existence level 1. Part of the ABC transporter complex MalEFGK involved in maltose/maltodextrin import. Binds maltose and higher maltodextrins. From Escherichia coli O157:H7.
   2519..2691    +  terminator     CYC1 terminator (fragment): S. cerevisiae CYC1; transcription terminator for CYC1
   2727..2903    +  promoter       URA3 promoter (fragment): S. cerevisiae URA3
   2904..3707    +  CDS            URA3: orotidine-5'-phosphate decarboxylase, required for uracil biosynthesis; S. cerevisiae URA3; yeast auxotrophic marker, counterselectable with 5-fluoroorotic acid (5-FOA)
   3790..4772    -  rep_origin     2μ ori: yeast 2μ plasmid origin of replication
   4850..4879    +  terminator     T3Te terminator: phage T3 early transcription terminator
   4901..5488    +  rep_origin     ori: high-copy-number ColE1/pMB1/pBR322/pUC origin of replication
   5500..5527    -  terminator     T7Te terminator: phage T7 early transcription terminator
   5551..5742    -  CDS            rop: Rop protein, which maintains plasmids at low copy number; rop
   5743..6603    -  CDS            AmpR: β-lactamase; bla; confers resistance to ampicillin, carbenicillin, and related antibiotics
   6604..6706    -  promoter       cat promoter: promoter of the E. coli cat gene encoding chloramphenicol acetyltransferase
   6707..6738    -  terminator     tonB terminator: bidirectional E. coli tonB-P14 transcription terminator
