[The description below was written by a language model from this plasmid's Addgene catalogue record and pLannotate feature annotations shown in this document.]
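Description:
pGBW-m4046389 is a yeast–E. coli shuttle plasmid for galactose-inducible expression of the SARS-CoV-2 2'-O-ribose methyltransferase, a mature product of the ORF1ab replicase polyprotein, in Saccharomyces cerevisiae. In yeast it replicates episomally from a 2μ origin and is selected through the URA3 marker, which complements uracil auxotrophy and can be counterselected with 5-FOA. In bacteria it is maintained by a ColE1/pUC-type origin with ampicillin resistance. The annotated bla gene appears to be driven by a cat promoter and is followed by a short rop annotation, although the catalogue lists the plasmid as high copy. Phage T3Te and T7Te terminators and a tonB terminator flank the bacterial modules, presumably insulating them from read-through transcription.

The expression cassette starts with the GAL1 promoter, which is regulated by Gal4 and induced by galactose. It drives a synthetic coding sequence of about 0.9 kb that was recoded for S. cerevisiae codon usage. The automated annotation labels this ORF as a fragment of a coronavirus replicase polyprotein by homology to the TGEV entry, and the NendoU function text attached to that hit belongs to the reference polyprotein rather than to this insert. The insert is fused in frame at its C-terminus to E. coli maltose-binding protein (malE). According to the catalogue, a thrombin-cleavable linker joins the two, allowing the MBP solubility and affinity tag to be removed after purification; this site is not separately annotated. A CYC1 terminator closes the cassette.

The construct was made by gene synthesis and is suited to producing and purifying the viral methyltransferase from yeast. The depositor notes that the NGS quality control may not cover the entire plasmid. The sequence record of 6,780 nt is also longer than the sum of the stated backbone and insert sizes, a difference the record does not explain.
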