Addgene plasmid #149051: pGBW-m4046389
Purpose: Yeast Expression plasmid for SARS-CoV-2 2'-O-ribose methyltransferase
Depositing lab: Ginkgo Bioworks & Benjie Chen. Depositing organization: Ginkgo Bioworks.
Backbone
  Vector backbone: AmpR; 2u URA3
  Backbone size w/o insert (bp): 4078
  Vector type: Yeast Expression
  Selectable markers: URA3
Growth in bacteria
  Bacterial resistance: Ampicillin, 100 μg/mL
  Growth temperature: 37°C
  Growth strain: DH5alpha
  Copy number: High Copy
Gene/Insert
  Gene/Insert name: SARS-CoV-2 2'-O-ribose methyltransferase
  Species: S. cerevisiae (budding yeast); Severe acute respiratory syndrome coronavirus 2
  Insert size (bp): 893
  Mutation: Saccharomyces cerevisiae recode 1
  Entrez Gene: ORF1ab (a.k.a. GU280_gp01)
  Promoter: pGAL1
  Tag / fusion protein: Cleavable thrombin;MBP (C terminal on backbone)
  Cloning method: Unknown
Resource information
  A portion of this plasmid was derived from a plasmid made by: GinkgoBioworks
Depositor comments: NCBI Reference Sequence: YP_009725311.1. Created by gene synthesis with Not1 site. NGS used for QC was performed by Ginkgo and may not fully cover the entire plasmid.
How to cite: pGBW-m4046389 was a gift from Ginkgo Bioworks & Benjie Chen (Addgene plasmid # 149051 ; http://n2t.net/addgene:149051 ; RRID:Addgene_149051)
